>Addgene plasmid #231971 | pLVX-DmrB-Casp8-2A-mCherry-puro | addgene full sequence | sequence record 460571 | Addgene NGS Result
AGCTTGTGTAATTGTTAATTTCTCTGTCCCACTCCATCCAGGTCGTGTGATTCCAAATCTGTTCCAGAGA
TTTATTACTCCAACTAGCATTCCAAGGCACAGCAGTGGTGCAAATGAGTTTTCCAGAGCAACCCCAAATC
CCCAGGAGCTGTTGATCCTTTAGGTATCTTTCCACAGCCAGGATTCTTGCCTGGAGCTGCTTGATGCCCC
AGACTGTGAGTTGCAACAGATGCTGTTGCGCCTCAATAGCCCTCAGCAAATTGTTCTGCTGCTGCACTAT
ACCAGACAATAATTGTCTGGCCTGTACCGTCAGCGTCATTGACGCTGCGCCCATAGTGCTTCCTGCTGCT
CCCAAGAACCCAAGGAACAAAGCTCCTATTCCCACTGCTCTTTTTTCTCTCTGCACCACTCTTCTCTTTG
CCTTGGTGGGTGCTACTCCTAATGGTTCAATTTTTACTACTTTATATTTATATAATTCACTTCTCCAATT
GTCCCTCATATCTCCTCCTCCAGGTCTGAAGATCAGCGGCCGGCCGCTTGCTGTGCGGTGGTCTTACTTT
TGTTTTGCTCTTCCTCTATCTTGTCTAAAGCTTCCTTGGTGTCTTTTATCTCTATCCTTTGATGCACACA
ATAGAGGGTTGCTACTGTATTATATAATGATCTAAGTTCTTCTGATCCTGTCTGAAGGGATGGTTGTAGC
TGTCCCAGTATTTGTCTACAGCCTTCTGATGTTTCTAACAGGCCAGGATTAACTGCGAATCGTTCTAGCT
CCCTGCTTGCCCATACTATATGTTTTAATTTATATTTTTTCTTTCCCCCTGGCCTTAACCGAATTTTTTC
CCATCGCGATCTAATTCTCCCCCGCTTAATACTGACGCTCTCGCACCCATCTCTCTCCTTCTAGCCTCCG
CTAGTCAAAATTTTTGGCGTACTCACCAGTCGCCGCCCCTCGCCTCTTGCCGTGCGCGCTTCAGCAAGCC
GAGTCCTGCGTCGAGAGAGCTCCTCTGGTTTCCCTTTCGCTTTCAAGTCCCTGTTCGGGCGCCACTGCTA
GAGATTTTCCACACTGACTAAAAGGGTCTGAGGGATCTCTAGTTACCAGAGTCACACAACAGACGGGCAC
ACACTACTTGAAGCACTCAAGGCAAGCTTTATTGAGGCTTAAGCAGTGGGTTCCCTAGTTAGCCAGAGAG
CTCCCAGGCTCAGATCTGGTCTAACCAGAGAGACCCAGTACAGGCAAAAAGCAGCTGCTTATATGCAGGA
TCTGAGGGCTCGCCACTCCCCAGTCCCGCCCAGGCCACGCCTCCCTGGAAAGTCCCCAGCGGAAAGTCCC
TTGTAGCAAGCTCGATATCAGCAGTTCTTGAAGTACTCCGGATGCAGCTCTCGGGCCACGTGATGAAATG
CTAGGCGGCTGTCAAACCTCCACTCTAACACTTCTCTCTCCGGGTCATCCATCCCATGCAGGCTCACAGG
GTGTAACAAGCTGGTGTTCTCTCCTTTATTGGCCTCTTCTACCTTATCTGGCTCAACTGGTACTAGCTTG
TAGCACCATCCAAAGGTCAGTGGATATCTGACCCCTGGCCCTGGTGTGTAGTTCTGCTAATCAGGGAAGT
AGCCTTGTGTGTGGTAGATCCACAGATCAAGGATATCTTGTCTTCTTTGGGAGTGAATTAGCCCTTCCAA
CTACTAAGTTTGTAGTACATATTTAACAAATACAATTTCTTTAAAATGAAAATAATTCAGAGGAATCACA
GGTTTAGAGTAAATGAAACCACAGGTAATTGGCAGTGGTAATAGGGTATGGGGTGGGAAGTTTGGGATGA
TTTTGGTTAGCTTGAGTTATCCAGTTGATCCAGACATGATAAGATACATTGATGAGTTTGGACAAACCAC
AACTAGAATGCAGTGAAAAAAATGCTTTATTTGTGAAATTTGTGATGCTATTGCTTTATTTGTAACCATT
ATAAGCTGCAATAAACAAGTTGATCTCCCGATCCGTCGACGTCAGGTGGCACTTTTCGGGGAAATGTGCG
CGGAACCCCTATTTGTTTATTTTTCTAAATACATTCAAATATGTATCCGCTCATGAGACAATAACCCTGA
TAAATGCTTCAATAATATTGAAAAAGGAAGAGTATGAGTATTCAACATTTCCGTGTCGCCCTTATTCCCT
TTTTTGCGGCATTTTGCCTTCCTGTTTTTGCTCACCCAGAAACGCTGGTGAAAGTAAAAGATGCTGAAGA
TCAGTTGGGTGCACGAGTGGGTTACATCGAACTGGATCTCAACAGCGGTAAGATCCTTGAGAGTTTTCGC
CCCGAAGAACGTTTTCCAATGATGAGCACTTTTAAAGTTCTGCTATGTGGCGCGGTATTATCCCGTATTG
ACGCCGGGCAAGAGCAACTCGGTCGCCGCATACACTATTCTCAGAATGACTTGGTTGAGTACTCACCAGT
CACAGAAAAGCATCTTACGGATGGCATGACAGTAAGAGAATTATGCAGTGCTGCCATAACCATGAGTGAT
AACACTGCGGCCAACTTACTTCTGACAACGATCGGAGGACCGAAGGAGCTAACCGCTTTTTTGCACAACA
TGGGGGATCATGTAACTCGCCTTGATCGTTGGGAACCGGAGCTGAATGAAGCCATACCAAACGACGAGCG
TGACACCACGATGCCTGTAGCAATGGCAACAACGTTGCGCAAACTATTAACTGGCGAACTACTTACTCTA
GCTTCCCGGCAACAATTAATAGACTGGATGGAGGCGGATAAAGTTGCAGGACCACTTCTGCGCTCGGCCC
TTCCGGCTGGCTGGTTTATTGCTGATAAATCTGGAGCCGGTGAGCGTGGGTCTCGCGGTATCATTGCAGC
ACTGGGGCCAGATGGTAAGCCCTCCCGTATCGTAGTTATCTACACGACGGGGAGTCAGGCAACTATGGAT
GAACGAAATAGACAGATCGCTGAGATAGGTGCCTCACTGATTAAGCATTGGTAACTGTCAGACCAAGTTT
ACTCATATATACTTTAGATTGATTTAAAACTTCATTTTTAATTTAAAAGGATCTAGGTGAAGATCCTTTT
TGATAATCTCATGACCAAAATCCCTTAACGTGAGTTTTCGTTCCACTGAGCGTCAGACCCCGTAGAAAAG
ATCAAAGGATCTTCTTGAGATCCTTTTTTTCTGCGCGTAATCTGCTGCTTGCAAACAAAAAAACCACCGC
TACCAGCGGTGGTTTGTTTGCCGGATCAAGAGCTACCAACTCTTTTTCCGAAGGTAACTGGCTTCAGCAG
AGCGCAGATACCAAATACTGTTCTTCTAGTGTAGCCGTAGTTAGGCCACCACTTCAAGAACTCTGTAGCA
CCGCCTACATACCTCGCTCTGCTAATCCTGTTACCAGTGGCTGCTGCCAGTGGCGATAAGTCGTGTCTTA
CCGGGTTGGACTCAAGACGATAGTTACCGGATAAGGCGCAGCGGTCGGGCTGAACGGGGGGTTCGTGCAC
ACAGCCCAGCTTGGAGCGAACGACCTACACCGAACTGAGATACCTACAGCGTGAGCTATGAGAAAGCGCC
ACGCTTCCCGAAGGGAGAAAGGCGGACAGGTATCCGGTAAGCGGCAGGGTCGGAACAGGAGAGCGCACGA
GGGAGCTTCCAGGGGGAAACGCCTGGTATCTTTATAGTCCTGTCGGGTTTCGCCACCTCTGACTTGAGCG
TCGATTTTTGTGATGCTCGTCAGGGGGGCGGAGCCTATGGAAAAACGCCAGCAACGCGGCCTTTTTACGG
TTCCTGGCCTTTTGCTGGCCTTTTGCTCACATGTTCTTTCCTGCGTTATCCCCTGATTCTGTGGATAACC
GTATTACCGCCTTTGAGTGAGCTGATACCGCTCGCCGCAGCCGAACGACCGAGCGCAGCGAGTCAGTGAG
CGAGGAAGCGGAAGAGCGCCCAATACGCAAACCGCCTCTCCCCGCGCGTTGGCCGATTCATTAATGCAGC
TGGCACGACAGGTTTCCCGACTGGAAAGCGGGCAGTGAGCGCAACGCAATTAATGTGAGTTAGCTCACTC
ATTAGGCACCCCAGGCTTTACACTTTATGCTTCCGGCTCGTATGTTGTGTGGAATTGTGAGCGGATAACA
ATTTCACACAGGAAACAGCTATGACCATGATTACGCCAAGCTCTAGCTAGAGGTCGACGGTAAACGCTAG
CAATGTCAAGGCCTCTCACTCTCTGATATTCATTTCTTTGCAAGTTATAAATACTGAATAATAAGATGAC
ATGAACTACTACTGCTAGAGATTTTCCACACTGACTAAAAGGGTCTGAGGGATCTCTAGTTACCAGAGTC
ACACAACAGACGGGCACACACTACTTGAAGCACTCAAGGCAAGCTTTATTGAGGCTTAAGCAGTGGGTTC
CCTAGTTAGCCAGAGAGCTCCCAGGCTCAGATCTGGTCTAACCAGAGAGACCCAGTACAGGCAAAAAGCA
GCTGCTTATATGCAGGATCTGAGGGCTCGCCACTCCCCAGTCCCGCCCAGGCCACGCCTCCCTGGAAAGT
CCCCAGCGGAAAGTCCCTTGTAGCAAGCTCGATATCAGCAGTTCTTGAAGTACTCCGGATGCAGCTCTCG
GGCCACGTGATGAAATGCTAGGCGGCTGTCAAACCTCCACTCTAACACTTCTCTCTCCGGGTCATCCATC
CCATGCAGGCTCACAGGGTGTAACAAGCTGGTGTTCTCTCCTTTATTGGCCTCTTCTACCTTATCTGGCT
CAACTGGTACTAGCTTGTAGCACCATCCAAAGGTCAGTGGATATCTGACCCCTGGCCCTGGTGTGTAGTT
CTGCTAATCAGGGAAGTAGCCTTGTGTGTGGTAGATCCACAGATCAAGGATATCTTGTCTTCGTTGGGAG
TGAATTAGCCCTTCCAGTCCCCTCTTTTCTTTTAAAAAGTGGCTAAGATCTACAGCTGCCTTGTAAGTCA
TTGGTCTTAAAGGTACCTGAGGTGTGACTGGAAAACCCACCTCCTCCTCCTCTTGTGCTTCTAGCCAGGC
ACAATCAGCATTGGTAGCTGCTGTATTGCTACTTGTGATTGCTCCATGTTTTTCTAGGTCTCGACTGCAG
AATTAATTCCAGGCGGGGAGGCGGCCCAAAGGGAGATCCGACTCGTCTGAGGGCGAAGGCGAAGACGCGG
AAGAGGCCGCAGAGCCGGCAGCAGGCCGCGGGAAGGAAGGTCCGCTGGATTGAGGGCCGAAGGGACGTAG
CAGAAGGACGTCCCGCGCAGAATCCAGGTGGCAACACAGGCGAGCAGCCATGGAAAGGACGTCAGCTTCC
CCGACAACACCACGGAATTGTCAGTGCCCAACAGCCGAGCCCCTGTCCAGCAGCGGGCAAGGCAGGCGGC
GATGAGTTCCGCCGTGGCAATAGGGAGGGGGAAAGCGAAAGTCCCGGAAAGGAGCTGACAGGTGGTGGCA
ATGCCCCAACCAGTGGGGGTTGCGTCAGCAAACACAGTGCACACCACGCCACGTTGCCTGACAACGGGCC
ACAACTCCTCATAAAGAGACAGCAACCAGGATTTATACAAGGAGGAGAAAATGAAAGCCATACGGGAAGC
AATAGCATGATACAAAGGCATTAAAGCAGCGTATCCACATAGCGTAAAAGGAGCAACATAGTTAAGAATA
CCAGTCAATCTTTCACAAATTTTGTAATCCAGAGGTTGATTGTTCCAGACGCGCCCGTCAGGCACCGGGC
TTGCGGGTCATGCACCAGGTGCGCGGTCCTTCGGGCACCTCGACGTCGGCGGTGACGGTGAAGCCGAGCC
GCTCGTAGAAGGGGAGGTTGCGGGGCGCGGAGGTCTCCAGGAAGGCGGGCACCCCGGCGCGCTCGGCCGC
CTCCACTCCGGGGAGCACGACGGCGCTGCCCAGACCCTTGCCCTGGTGGTCGGGCGAGACGCCGACGGTG
GCCAGGAACCACGCGGGCTCCTTGGGCCGGTGCGGCGCCAGGAGGCCTTCCATCTGTTGCTGCGCGGCCA
GCCGGGAACCGCTCAACTCGGCCATGCGCGGGCCGATCTCGGCGAACACCGCCCCCGCTTCGACGCTCTC
CGGCGTGGTCCAGACCGCCACCGCGGCGCCGTCGTCCGCGACCCACACCTTGCCGATGTCGAGCCCGACG
CGCGTGAGGAAGAGTTCTTGCAGCTCGGTGACCCGCTCGATGTGGCGGTCCGGATCGACGGTGTGGCGCG
TGGCGGGGTAGTCGGCGAACGCGGCGGCGAGGGTGCGTACGGCCCTGGGGACGTCGTCGCGGGTGGCGAG
GCGCACCGTGGGCTTGTACTCGGTCATGGTAAGCTTGGGCTGCAGGTCGAAAGGCCCGGAGATGAGGAAG
AGGAGAACAGCGCGGCAGACGTGCGCTTTTGAAGCGTGCAGAATGCCGGGCCTCCGGAGGACCTTCGGGC
GCCCGCCCCGCCCCTGAGCCCGCCCCTGAGCCCGCCCCCGGACCCACCCCTTCCCAGCCTCTGAGCCCAG
AAAGCGAAGGAGCAAAGCTGCTATTGGCCGCTGCCCCAAAGGCCTACCCGCTTCCATTGCTCAGCGGTGC
TGTCCATCTGCACGAGACTAGTGAGACGTGCTACTTCCATTTGTCACGTCCTGCACGACGCGAGCTGCGG
GGCGGGGGGGAACTTCCTGACTAGGGGAGGAGTAGAAGGTGGCGCGAAGGGGCCACCAAAGAACGGAGCC
GGTTGGCGCCTACCGGTGGATGTGGAATGTGTGCGAGGCCAGAGGCCACTTGTGTAGCGCCAAGTGCCCA
GCGGGGCTGCTAAAGCGCATGCTCCAGACTGCCTTGGGAAAAGCGCCTCCCCTACCCGGTATCAGTCAGT
CAGAATTCCTTGTACAGCTCGTCCATGCCGCCGGTGGAGTGGCGGCCCTCGGCGCGTTCGTACTGTTCCA
CGATGGTGTAGTCCTCGTTGTGGGAGGTGATGTCCAACTTGATGTTGACGTTGTAGGCGCCGGGCAGCTG
CACGGGCTTCTTGGCCTTGTAGGTGGTCTTGACCTCAGCGTCGTAGTGGCCGCCGTCCTTCAGCTTCAGC
CTCTGCTTGATCTCGCCCTTCAGGGCGCCGTCCTCGGGGTACATCCGCTCGGAGGAGGCCTCCCAGCCCA
TGGTCTTCTTCTGCATTACGGGGCCGTCGGAGGGGAAGTTGGTGCCGCGCAGCTTCACCTTGTAGATGAA
CTCGCCGTCCTGCAGGGAGGAGTCCTGGGTCACGGTCACCACGCCGCCGTCCTCGAAGTTCATCACGCGC
TCCCACTTGAAGCCCTCGGGGAAGGACAGCTTCAAGTAGTCGGGGATGTCGGCGGGGTGCTTCACGTAGG
CCTTGGAGCCGTACATGAACTGAGGGGACAGGATGTCCCAGGCGAAGGGCAGGGGGCCACCCTTGGTCAC
CTTCAGCTTGGCGGTCTGGGTGCCCTCGTAGGGGCGGCCCTCGCCCTCGCCCTCGATCTCGAACTCGTGG
CCGTTCACGGAGCCCTCCATGTGCACCTTGAAGCGCATGAACTCCTTGATGATGGCCATGTTATCCTCCT
CGCCCTTGCTCACCATAGGGCCGGGATTCTCCTCCACGTCACCGCATGTTAGAAGACTTCCTCTGCCCTC
GAATTCCATATGATCAGAAGGGAAGACAAGTTTTTTTCTTAGTGTGAAAGTAGGCTGAGGCATCTGTTTC
CCCATGTTTTTCTTGTCATCCTTGTTGCTTACTTCATAGTTCACTTCAGTCAGGATGGTGAGAATATCAT
CGCCTCGAGGACATCGCTCTCTCAGGCTCTGGCAAAGTGACTGGATGTACCAGGTTCCCTCTGCAGGGTT
TCGGTAGGAAACACAGTTATTCACAGTGGCCATCCCCAGCAGAAAGTCAGCCTCATCCGGGATATATCTC
GTTTGAGGTGATGATAAATCCATTTCTAAATAGGGTTGCTCCTCTGAATCAGTCTCAACAGGTATACCTT
TCTGGTAGTTATCCCCCTGACAAGCCTGAATAAAAAACACTTTGGGTTTTCCAGCAAGGGAAGGGCACTT
CAAACCAGTGAACTGAGATGTCAGCTCATAGATGGGGGCCTCCTGTCCATCAGTGCCATAGATGATGCCC
TTGTCTCCATGGGAGAGGATACAGCAGATGAAGCAGTCCATGTTACTGTGGTCCATGAGTTGGTAGATTT
TCAAAATCTCATAGATTTGCTCTACTGTGCAGTCATCGTGGGGCTTGATCTCAAAATGAAGCTCTTCAAA
GGTCGTGGTCAAAGCCCCTGCATCCAAGTGTGTTCCATTCCTGTCCCTAATGCTGTGAAGTTTGGGCACT
TTCTCCCGTGCTTTTGCAAAATTGTGATTGTTGATGATCAGACAGTATCCCCGAGGTTTGCTTTTCATTT
GGTAAACTTTGTCCAAAGTCTGTGATTCACTATCCTGTTCTCTTGGAGAGTCCGAGATTGTCATATGGGA
TCCTCTAGAACCTCCACCTCCCATATGACGCGTTTCCAGTTTTAGAAGCTCCACATCGAAGACGAGAGTG
GCATGTGGTGGGATGATGCCTGGGTGCCCAGTGGCACCATAGGCATAATCTGGAGATATAGTCAGTTTGG
CTCTCTGACCCACACTCATCTGGGCAACCCCTTCTTCCCAGCCTCGGATCACCTCCTGCTTGCCTAGCAT
AAACTTAAAGGGCTTGTTTCTGTCCCGGGAGGAATCAACTTTCTTTCCATCTTCAAGCATCCCGGTGTAG
TGCACCACGCAGGTCTGGCCGCGCTTGGGGAAGGTGCGCCCGTCTCCTGGGGAGATAGTCTCCACCTGCA
CTCCTCTAGAAGCCATGCGGCCGCTGGGCCCAGAGCGCTGGCTGGGGTCCTTAGGCTTGCTCTTGCTACT
CCCCATGGGCCCGGATCCAAGTATAAGACAAAAGTGTTGTGGAATTGCTCCAGGCGATCTGACGGTTCAC
TAAACGAGCTCTGCTTTTATAGGCGCCCACCGTACACGCCTACCTCGACATACGTTCTCTATCACTGATA
GGGAGTAAACTGGATATACGTTCTCTATCACTGATAGGGAGTAAACTGTAGATACGTTCTCTATCACTGA
TAGGGAGTAAACTGGTCATACGTTCTCTATCACTGATAGGGAGTAAACTCCTTATACGTTCTCTATCACT
GATAGGGAGTAAAGTCTGCATACGTTCTCTATCACTGATAGGGAGTAAACTCTTCATACGTTCTCTATCA
CTGATAGGGAGTAAACTCGAGTGAAGACGAAAGGGCCTCATCGATAAACTGGATCTCTGCTGTCCCTGTA
ATAAACCCGAAAATTTTGAATTTTTGTAATTTGTTTTTGTAATTCTTTAGTTTGTATGTCTGTTGCTATT
ATGTCTACTATTCTTTCCCCTGCACTGTACCCCCCAATCCCCCCTTTTCTTTTAAAGGCGATACCGTCGA
GATCCGTTCACTAATCGAATGGATCTGTCTCTGTCTCTCTCTCCACCTTCTTCTTCTATTCCTTCGGGCC
TGTCGGGTCCCCTCGGGGTTGGGAGGTGGGTCTGAAACGATAATGGTGAATATCCCTGCCTAACTCTATT
CACTATAGAAAGTACAGCAAAAACTATTCTTAAACCTACCAAGCCTCCTACTATCATTATGAATAATTTT
ATATACCACAGCCAATTTGTTATGTTAAACCAATTCCACAAACTTGCCCATTTATCTAATTCCAATAATT
CTTGTTCATTCTTTTCTTGCTGGTTTTGCGATTCTTCAATTAAGGAGTGTATTA
Features (pLannotate 1.2.2; 25 found; start..end, strand, type, name):
    144..377     -  misc_feature   RRE: The Rev response element (RRE) of HIV-1 allows for Rev-dependent mRNA export from the nucleus to the cytoplasm.
    552..890     -  CDS            HIV-1 gag (fragment): gag protein from human immunodeficiency virus 1; gag
    874..999     -  misc_feature   HIV-1 Ψ: packaging signal of human immunodeficiency virus type 1
   1046..1303    -  LTR            5' LTR (truncated): truncated 5' long terminal repeat (LTR) from HIV-1
   1351..1680    -  CDS            nef (fragment): NEF_HV1BR - Experimental evidence at protein level: Swiss-Prot protein existence level 1. Extracellular Nef protein targets CD4(+) T-lymphocytes for apoptosis by interacting with CXCR4 surface receptors (PubMed:14990729). From Human immunodeficiency virus type 1 group M subtype B (isolate BRU/LAI) (HIV-1).
   1847..1981    -  polyA_signal   SV40 poly(A) signal: SV40 polyadenylation signal
   2029..2133    +  promoter       AmpR promoter: bla
   2134..2994    +  CDS            AmpR: β-lactamase; bla; confers resistance to ampicillin, carbenicillin, and related antibiotics
   3165..3753    +  rep_origin     ori: high-copy-number ColE1/pMB1/pBR322/pUC origin of replication
   3936..4028    +  CDS            lacI (fragment): lac repressor; lacI; The lac repressor binds to the lac operator to inhibit transcription in E. coli. This inhibition can be relieved by adding lactose or isopropyl-β-D-thiogalactopyranoside (IPTG).
   4041..4062    +  protein_bind   CAP binding site: CAP binding activates transcription in the presence of cAMP. E. coli catabolite activator protein
   4077..4107    +  promoter       lac promoter: promoter for the E. coli lac operon
   4115..4131    +  protein_bind   lac operator: The lac repressor binds to the lac operator to inhibit transcription in E. coli. This inhibition can be relieved by adding lactose or isopropyl-β-D-thiogalactopyranoside (IPTG). lac repressor encoded by lacI
   4283..4540    -  LTR            5' LTR (truncated): truncated 5' long terminal repeat (LTR) from HIV-1
   4588..5106    -  CDS            nef (fragment): NEF_HV1BR - Experimental evidence at protein level: Swiss-Prot protein existence level 1. Extracellular Nef protein targets CD4(+) T-lymphocytes for apoptosis by interacting with CXCR4 surface receptors (PubMed:14990729). From Human immunodeficiency virus type 1 group M subtype B (isolate BRU/LAI) (HIV-1).
   5123..5711    -  misc_feature   WPRE: woodchuck hepatitis virus posttranscriptional regulatory element
   5728..6327    -  CDS            PuroR: puromycin N-acetyltransferase; pac from Streptomyces alboniger; confers resistance to puromycin
   6348..6847    -  promoter       PGK promoter: mouse phosphoglycerate kinase 1 promoter
   6869..7576    -  CDS            mCherry: mCherry is a basic (constitutively fluorescent) red fluorescent protein published in 2004, derived from Discosoma sp.. It is reported to be a very rapidly-maturing monomer with low acid sensitivity.
   7643..8464    -  CDS            CASP8 (fragment): CASP8_HUMAN - Also known as MCH5 From Homo sapiens (Human).
   8504..8824    -  CDS            DmrB: F36V mutant of FK506-binding protein FKBP12 binds synthetic ligands that do not bind wild-type FKBP
   8855..8896    -  CDS            myr: N-myristoylation signal from Src kinase (Pellman et al., 1985; Kaplan et al., 1988)
   8909..9258    -  promoter       TRE3GV promoter: 3rd-generation Tet-responsive promoter that can be activated by binding of Tet-On® 3G, optimized for retroviral and lentiviral vectors
   9321..9436    -  misc_feature   cPPT/CTS: central polypurine tract and central termination sequence of HIV-1 (lacking the first T)
   9451..9551    -  CDS            Rev (fragment): human immunodeficiency virus 1 (HIV-1) Rev protein; rev; enhances nuclear export of unspliced and incompletely spliced viral mRNAs
