[The description below was written by a language model from this plasmid's Addgene catalogue record and pLannotate feature annotations shown in this document.]
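Description:
pLVX-DmrB-Casp8-2A-mCherry-puro is a 9,784 nt HIV-1-based lentiviral transfer plasmid built on the pLVX TRE3G backbone, designed for doxycycline-inducible expression of a chemically dimerizable human caspase-8 alongside an mCherry reporter. In bacteria it is maintained through a high-copy ColE1/pUC-type origin and selected with ampicillin via the β-lactamase gene. The viral portion carries the usual lentiviral elements: HIV-1 LTR sequences flanking the cassette (both annotated as truncated LTRs, with adjacent nef fragments), the Ψ packaging signal with a partial gag sequence, the Rev response element for Rev-dependent nuclear export of the genomic RNA, the cPPT/CTS, and a WPRE near the 3' end to enhance transcript expression.

The payload is driven by the TRE3GV promoter, a third-generation Tet-responsive promoter that is active only when a Tet-On 3G transactivator is present with doxycycline; the annotated features do not include a transactivator, so it must be supplied separately. The open reading frame begins with a Src-derived N-myristoylation signal for membrane targeting, followed by DmrB (the F36V mutant of FKBP12, which binds synthetic ligands that do not bind wild-type FKBP) fused to a fragment of human CASP8 rather than the full-length protein. According to the construct name, a 2A sequence links this fusion to mCherry, although the 2A itself is not annotated in the feature table. Adding a bivalent DmrB ligand should force dimerization and activation of caspase-8, triggering apoptosis in red-fluorescent, induced cells. A separate mouse PGK promoter drives puromycin N-acetyltransferase for selection of stably transduced cells. The stated purpose is controlled induction of caspase-8-dependent apoptosis.
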