Addgene plasmid #231971: pLVX-DmrB-Casp8-2A-mCherry-puro
Purpose: Tet inducible expression of DmrB-Casp8 with mCherry to induce Casp8 apoptosis
Depositing lab: Brian Ruffell. Depositing organization: H. Lee Moffitt Cancer Center and Research Institute. Publication: Interleukin-1alpha release during necrotic-like cell death generates myeloid-driven immunosuppression that restricts anti-tumor immunity. Hanggi K, Li J, Gangadharan A, Liu X, Celias DP, Osunmakinde O, Keske A, Davis J, Ahmad F, Giron A, Anadon CM, Gardner A, DeNardo DG, Shaw TI, Beg AA, Yu X, Ruffell B. Cancer Cell. 2024 Nov 13:S1535-6108(24)00402-1. doi: 10.1016/j.ccell.2024.10.014. PubMed 39577420.
Backbone
  Vector backbone: pLVX TRE3G
  Vector type: Lentiviral
Growth in bacteria
  Bacterial resistance: Ampicillin, 100 μg/mL
  Growth temperature: 37°C
  Growth strain: NEB Stable
  Copy number: High Copy
Gene/Insert
  Gene/Insert name: Casp8 dimerizing construct with bi-cistronic mCherry
  Species: H. sapiens (human)
  Entrez Gene: CASP8 (a.k.a. ALPS2B, CAP4, Casp-8, FLICE, MACH, MCH5)
  Cloning method: Ligation Independent Cloning
Terms and licenses: Academic/Nonprofit Terms; Industry Terms: Not Available to Industry
How to cite: pLVX-DmrB-Casp8-2A-mCherry-puro was a gift from Brian Ruffell (Addgene plasmid # 231971 ; http://n2t.net/addgene:231971 ; RRID:Addgene_231971)
